>Addgene plasmid #12890 | DCT.VV.Orf202 | addgene partial sequence | sequence record 19279 | T7 5'-TAATACGACTCACTATAGGG-3'
GAGCTCGGATCCGTACCCTTCACCGAATTCCAGCTGACCACCATGGACTTCTTTAACAAGTTCTCACAGG
GGCTGGCAGAATCCTCTACACCAAAGTCGTCAATCTATTATTCTGAAGAAAAGGATCCGGATACGAAAAA
GGATGAAGCGATTGAAATAGGACTAAAGTCTCAAGAGTCGTATTATCAAAGACAGTTGCGAGAACAACTA
GCTAGAGATAATATGACGGTCGCCAGCAGACAGCCTATCCAACCGCTACAACCAACTATTCATATAACTC
CACAGCCGGTTCCAACAGCTACACCGGCTCCTATTCTTCTACCTAGTAGTACTGTTCCTACACCAAAACC
ACGACAACAAACTAATACATCATCTGATATGTCTAATCTTTTTGATTGGCTGTCTGAAGATACTGATGCG
CCGGCGAGTTCACTCCTTCCAGCGTTGACGCCGAGCAATGCTGTTCAGGATATTATCTCTAAATTTAATA
AAGATCAAAAGACGACGACACCGCCATCTACCCAACCTTCTCAGACGTTACCAACAACTACATGTACACA
ACAATCGGATGGAAATATTTCTTGTACTACTCCAACGGTTACACCTCCTCAACCTCCTATTGTGGCCACT
GTATGTACTCCTACACCTACTGGTGGTACAGTATGTACAACAGCACAACAAAATCCAAATCCAGGAGCAG
CATCTCAACAAAATCTAGACGATATGGCCCTTAAGGATCTCATGTCGAATGTTGAAAGAGATATGCACCA
ACTTCAGGCCGAAACAAACGATCTGGTGACGAACGTATATGATGCAAGGGAGTATACGCGTAGGGCAATA
GATCAAATTCTACAACTAGTCAAAGGTTTTGAACGAT
