[The description below was written by a language model from this plasmid's Addgene catalogue record.]
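Description:
DCT.VV.Orf202 is a mammalian expression plasmid built on the commercial pcDNA 3.1D V5-His-TOPO backbone (about 5.5 kb without insert) and carrying an 846 bp open reading frame from vaccinia virus. The insert, designated VV.Orf202 within its library, is annotated as a virion core protein and corresponds to the WR-strain ORF VV_WR_123; it is flanked by BamHI sites that remain intact on both sides. The plasmid is maintained at high copy in E. coli under ampicillin selection, and it carries a neomycin resistance marker that allows G418 selection of transfected mammalian cells. The record does not list the promoter or individual features. Vectors of this family generally drive expression from the CMV immediate-early promoter, with an upstream T7 promoter site (consistent with the T7 sequencing primer listed) and optional C-terminal V5 and polyhistidine tags. Whether the viral ORF is in frame with those tags is not stated.

The construct belongs to a library of individually cloned vaccinia ORFs assembled for screening, associated with work identifying poxvirus CD8+ T cell determinants to support the design and characterization of smallpox vaccines. In such a screen, each ORF is expressed transiently in cells so that viral gene products recognized by T cells can be pinpointed. The depositors caution that the clone was made for screening and may differ from the current canonical reference sequence. The plasmid and insert names are specific to this library, with the corresponding Copenhagen and WR strain ORF names and the sequencing notes given in a supplementary spreadsheet for the collection.
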