Addgene plasmid #12890: DCT.VV.Orf202
Purpose: This plasmid was designed for screening purposes and may contain discrepancies relative to the current canonical GenBank version of the gene.
Depositing lab: Jack Bennink & Jon Yewdell. Depositing organization: National Institute of Allergy and Infectious Diseases (NIAID). Publication: Identification of poxvirus CD8+ T cell determinants to enable rational design and characterization of smallpox vaccines. Tscharke DC, Karupiah G, Zhou J, Palmore T, Irvine KR, Haeryfar SM, Williams S, Sidney J, Sette A, Bennink JR, Yewdell JW. J Exp Med. 2005 January 3; 201(1): 95–104. 10.1084/jem.20041912 PubMed 15623576.
Backbone
  Vector backbone: pcDNA 3.1D V5-His-TOPO
  Backbone manufacturer: Invitrogen
  Backbone size w/o insert (bp): 5514
  Vector type: Mammalian Expression
  Selectable markers: Neomycin (select with G418)
Growth in bacteria
  Bacterial resistance: Ampicillin, 100 μg/mL
  Growth temperature: 37°C
  Growth strain: DH5alpha
  Copy number: High Copy
Gene/Insert
  Gene/Insert name: VV.Orf202 (alt names: virion core protein; VV_WR_123)
  Species: Vaccinia Virus
  Insert size (bp): 846
  GenBank ID: 9791056
  Cloning method: Restriction Enzyme; 5′ cloning site BamHI (not destroyed); 3′ cloning site BamHI (not destroyed)
  Sequencing primers: 5′ Universal T7
Terms and licenses: Academic/Nonprofit Terms; Industry Terms: Not Available to Industry
Depositor comments: Please see the Vaccinia kit page ( https://www.addgene.org/vvorf/ ) for more information. The kit page contains the supplemental VVOrfData spreadsheet, which includes important information about this plasmid. The plasmid and insert names provided here relate only to this library. The name of the ORF (if present) in VACV strain Copenhagen and the name of the ORF (if annotated) in VACV strain WR sequence can be found in VVOrfData spreadsheet. Please note that the amino acid sequence given for each ORF in the spreadsheet may contain some errors. Additionally, changes from the expected sequence may be present in these plasmids. Please see Addgene's quality control sequence and sequencing notes in the VVOrfData spreadsheet before ordering this plasmid.
How to cite: DCT.VV.Orf202 was a gift from Jack Bennink & Jon Yewdell (Addgene plasmid # 12890 ; http://n2t.net/addgene:12890 ; RRID:Addgene_12890)
